Addgene plasmid #87859: pEGFPN1-N-gamma-tubulin (334-449)
Purpose: Fluorescent fragment of gamma-tubulin containing gamma-tubulin DNA binding domain and NLS
Depositing lab: Maria Alvarado-Kristensson. Depositing organization: Lund University. Publication: Nuclear localization of gamma-tubulin affects E2F transcriptional activity and S-phase progression. Hoog G, Zarrizi R, von Stedingk K, Jonsson K, Alvarado-Kristensson M. FASEB J. 2011 Nov;25(11):3815-27. doi: 10.1096/fj.11-187484. Epub 2011 Jul 25. PubMed 21788450.
Backbone
  Vector backbone: pEGFP-N1
  Vector type: Mammalian Expression
  Selectable markers: Neomycin (select with G418)
Growth in bacteria
  Bacterial resistance: Kanamycin, 50 μg/mL
  Growth temperature: 37°C
  Growth strain: DH5alpha
  Copy number: Unknown
Gene/Insert
  Gene/Insert name: gamma-tubulin 1 (alt name: TUBG1)
  Species: H. sapiens (human)
  Insert size (bp): 345
  Mutation: fragment from aa 334 to 449
  GenBank ID: NM_001070.4
  Entrez Gene: TUBG1 (a.k.a. CDCBM4, GCP-1, TUBG, TUBGCP1)
  Tag / fusion protein: GFP (C terminal on insert)
Resource information
  A portion of this plasmid was derived from a plasmid made by: The TUBG1 was originally cloned by Dr. Jiri Bartek, I subclonned the c-terminal region into the pEGFN1 vector.
Terms and licenses: Academic/Nonprofit Terms; Industry Terms: Not Available to Industry
Depositor comments: The C-terminal is a sh-gamma-tubulin resistant gene. C 234 and 240 are mutated to T
How to cite: pEGFPN1-N-gamma-tubulin (334-449) was a gift from Maria Alvarado-Kristensson (Addgene plasmid # 87859 ; http://n2t.net/addgene:87859 ; RRID:Addgene_87859)
