[The description below was written by a language model from this plasmid's Addgene catalogue record and pLannotate feature annotations shown in this document.]
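Description:
pEGFPN1-N-gamma-tubulin (334-449) is a mammalian expression plasmid of about 5.1 kb, built on the pEGFP-N1 backbone. It produces a fluorescent fragment of human gamma-tubulin 1 (TUBG1). The insert is roughly 345 bp and encodes residues 334 to 449, the C-terminal portion of the protein, which the depositor describes as containing the gamma-tubulin DNA-binding domain and nuclear localization signal. It lies downstream of the human cytomegalovirus immediate early enhancer and promoter. Through the remnant of the multiple cloning site it is joined to EGFP, so the fluorescent protein sits at the C terminus of the fragment. An SV40 polyadenylation signal terminates the transcript. The depositor notes that the fragment is resistant to a gamma-tubulin shRNA because two cytosines, at positions 234 and 240, were changed to thymine. This should allow expression in cells where endogenous TUBG1 is knocked down.

The plasmid replicates in E. coli from a high-copy ColE1/pUC-type origin, and an f1 origin is also present. A single NeoR/KanR (Tn5 aminoglycoside phosphotransferase) cassette provides both selections. A bacterial promoter drives it for kanamycin resistance in E. coli, and the SV40 enhancer/early promoter drives it for G418 selection of transfected mammalian cells, with an HSV TK polyadenylation signal downstream. Several short fragment annotations in the feature table (RSF ori, large T antigen, ble, bGH poly(A)) are probably partial sequence matches within backbone DNA rather than functional elements.

The construct suits live or fixed-cell imaging of where this gamma-tubulin region localizes. The associated work concerned nuclear gamma-tubulin, E2F transcriptional activity and S-phase progression.
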