Features (pLannotate 1.2.2; 16 found; start..end, strand, type, name):
      4..38      +  rep_origin     RSF ori (fragment): Plasmids containing the RSF 1030 origin of replication can be propagated in E. coli cells that contain additional plasmids with compatible origins.
    106..409     +  enhancer       CMV enhancer: human cytomegalovirus immediate early enhancer
    410..613     +  promoter       CMV promoter: human cytomegalovirus (CMV) immediate early promoter
    646..987     +  CDS            TUBG1 (fragment): TBG1_HUMAN - Also known as TUBG. Experimental evidence at protein level: Swiss-Prot protein existence level 1. Tubulin is the major constituent of microtubules. The gamma chain is found at microtubule organizing centers (MTOC) such as the spindle poles or the centrosome. Pericentriolar matrix component that regulates alpha/beta chain minus-end nucleation, centrosome duplication and spindle formation. From Homo sapiens (Human).
    988..1031    +  misc_feature   MCS (fragment): multiple cloning site
   1045..1764    +  CDS            EGFP: the original enhanced GFP (Yang et al., 1996) mammalian codon-optimized
   1781..1864    +  CDS            large T antigen (fragment): large T antigen from SV40 (simian virus 40)
   1887..2008    +  polyA_signal   SV40 poly(A) signal: SV40 polyadenylation signal
   2042..2470    -  rep_origin     f1 ori (sequence partly withheld): f1 bacteriophage origin of replication; arrow indicates direction of (+) strand synthesis
   2497..2601    +  promoter       AmpR promoter: bla
   2603..2960    +  promoter       SV40 promoter: SV40 enhancer and early promoter
   2995..3789    +  CDS            NeoR/KanR: aminoglycoside phosphotransferase from Tn5; aph(3')-II (or nptII); confers resistance to neomycin, kanamycin, and G418 (Geneticin®)
   3810..3962    +  CDS            ble (fragment): BLE_KLEPN - Experimental evidence at protein level: Swiss-Prot protein existence level 1. Binding protein with a strong affinity to the bleomycin family of antibiotics. Binds to CL990; an antimitotic-antibiotic compound. From Klebsiella pneumoniae.
   4021..4068    +  polyA_signal   HSV TK poly(A) signal: herpes simplex virus thymidine kinase polyadenylation signal (Cole and Stacy, 1985)
   4159..4175    -  polyA_signal   bGH poly(A) signal (fragment): bovine growth hormone polyadenylation signal
   4397..4985    +  rep_origin     ori: high-copy-number ColE1/pMB1/pBR322/pUC origin of replication
>Addgene plasmid #87859 | pEGFPN1-N-gamma-tubulin (334-449) | addgene full sequence | sequence record 178206 | Addgene NGS Result
GCGTTATCCCCTGATTCTGTGGATAACCGTATTACCGCCATGCATTAGTTATTAATAGTAATCAATTACG
GGGTCATTAGTTCATAGCCCATATATGGAGTTCCGCGTTACATAACTTACGGTAAATGGCCCGCCTGGCT
GACCGCCCAACGACCCCCGCCCATTGACGTCAATAATGACGTATGTTCCCATAGTAACGCCAATAGGGAC
TTTCCATTGACGTCAATGGGTGGAGTATTTACGGTAAACTGCCCACTTGGCAGTACATCAAGTGTATCAT
ATGCCAAGTACGCCCCCTATTGACGTCAATGACGGTAAATGGCCCGCCTGGCATTATGCCCAGTACATGA
CCTTATGGGACTTTCCTACTTGGCAGTACATCTACGTATTAGTCATCGCTATTACCATGGTGATGCGGTT
TTGGCAGTACATCAATGGGCGTGGATAGCGGTTTGACTCACGGGGATTTCCAAGTCTCCACCCCATTGAC
GTCAATGGGAGTTTGTTTTGGCACCAAAATCAACGGGACTTTCCAAAATGTCGTAACAACTCCGCCCCAT
TGACGCAAATGGGCGGTAGGCGTGTACGGTGGGAGGTCTATATAAGCAGAGCTGGTTTAGTGAACCGTCA
GATCCGCTAGCGATGAGCTTGCAGAGGATCCGGGAACGCAAGTTGGCCAACTTCATCCCGTGGGGCCCCG
CCAGCATCCAGGTGGCCCTGTCGAGGAAGTCTCCCTACCTGCCCTCGGCCCACCGGGTCAGCGGGCTCAT
GATGGCCAACCACACCAGCATCTCCTCGCTCTTCGAGAGAACCTGTCGCCAGTATGACAAGCTGCGTAAG
CGGGAGGCCTTCCTGGAGCAGTTCCGCAAGGAGGATATGTTTAAGGACAACTTTGATGAGATGGACACAT
CCAGGGAGATTGTGCAGCAGCTCATCGATGAGTACCATGCGGCCACACGGCCAGACTACATCTCCTGGGG
CACCCAGAAGCTTCGAATTCTGCAGTCGACGGTACCGCGGGCCCGGGATCCACCGGTCGCCACCATGGTG
AGCAAGGGCGAGGAGCTGTTCACCGGGGTGGTGCCCATCCTGGTCGAGCTGGACGGCGACGTAAACGGCC
ACAAGTTCAGCGTGTCCGGCGAGGGCGAGGGCGATGCCACCTACGGCAAGCTGACCCTGAAGTTCATCTG
CACCACCGGCAAGCTGCCCGTGCCCTGGCCCACCCTCGTGACCACCCTGACCTACGGCGTGCAGTGCTTC
AGCCGCTACCCCGACCACATGAAGCAGCACGACTTCTTCAAGTCCGCCATGCCCGAAGGCTACGTCCAGG
AGCGCACCATCTTCTTCAAGGACGACGGCAACTACAAGACCCGCGCCGAGGTGAAGTTCGAGGGCGACAC
CCTGGTGAACCGCATCGAGCTGAAGGGCATCGACTTCAAGGAGGACGGCAACATCCTGGGGCACAAGCTG
GAGTACAACTACAACAGCCACAACGTCTATATCATGGCCGACAAGCAGAAGAACGGCATCAAGGTGAACT
TCAAGATCCGCCACAACATCGAGGACGGCAGCGTGCAGCTCGCCGACCACTACCAGCAGAACACCCCCAT
CGGCGACGGCCCCGTGCTGCTGCCCGACAACCACTACCTGAGCACCCAGTCCGCCCTGAGCAAAGACCCC
AACGAGAAGCGCGATCACATGGTCCTGCTGGAGTTCGTGACCGCCGCCGGGATCACTCTCGGCATGGACG
AGCTGTACAAGTAAAGCGGCCGCGACTCTAGATCATAATCAGCCATACCACATTTGTAGAGGTTTTACTT
GCTTTAAAAAACCTCCCACACCTCCCCCTGAACCTGAAACATAAAATGAATGCAATTGTTGTTGTTAACT
TGTTTATTGCAGCTTATAATGGTTACAAATAAAGCAATAGCATCACAAATTTCACAAATAAAGCATTTTT
TTCACTGCATTCTAGTTGTGGTTTGTCCAAACTCATCAATGTATCTTAAGGCGTAAATTGTAAGCGTTAA
TATTTTGTTAAAATTCGCGTTAAATTTTTGTTAAATCAGCTCATTTTTTAACCAATAGGCCGAAATCGGC
AAAATCCCTTATAAATCAAAAGAATAGACCGAGATAGGGT
[37 nt withheld, positions 2141-2177]
AAAGAACGTGGACTCCAACGTCAAAGG
[49 nt withheld, positions 2205-2253]
T
[91 nt withheld, positions 2255-2345]
G
[124 nt withheld, positions 2347-2470]
CAGGTGGCACTTTTCGGGGAAATGTGCGCGGAACCCCTATTTGTTTATTTTTCTAAATACATTCAAATAT
GTATCCGCTCATGAGACAATAACCCTGATAAATGCTTCAATAATATTGAAAAAGGAAGAGTCCTGAGGCG
GAAAGAACCAGCTGTGGAATGTGTGTCAGTTAGGGTGTGGAAAGTCCCCAGGCTCCCCAGCAGGCAGAAG
TATGCAAAGCATGCATCTCAATTAGTCAGCAACCAGGTGTGGAAAGTCCCCAGGCTCCCCAGCAGGCAGA
AGTATGCAAAGCATGCATCTCAATTAGTCAGCAACCATAGTCCCGCCCCTAACTCCGCCCATCCCGCCCC
TAACTCCGCCCAGTTCCGCCCATTCTCCGCCCCATGGCTGACTAATTTTTTTTATTTATGCAGAGGCCGA
GGCCGCCTCGGCCTCTGAGCTATTCCAGAAGTAGTGAGGAGGCTTTTTTGGAGGCCTAGGCTTTTGCAAA
GATCGATCAAGAGACAGGATGAGGATCGTTTCGCATGATTGAACAAGATGGATTGCACGCAGGTTCTCCG
GCCGCTTGGGTGGAGAGGCTATTCGGCTATGACTGGGCACAACAGACAATCGGCTGCTCTGATGCCGCCG
TGTTCCGGCTGTCAGCGCAGGGGCGCCCGGTTCTTTTTGTCAAGACCGACCTGTCCGGTGCCCTGAATGA
ACTGCAAGACGAGGCAGCGCGGCTATCGTGGCTGGCCACGACGGGCGTTCCTTGCGCAGCTGTGCTCGAC
GTTGTCACTGAAGCGGGAAGGGACTGGCTGCTATTGGGCGAAGTGCCGGGGCAGGATCTCCTGTCATCTC
ACCTTGCTCCTGCCGAGAAAGTATCCATCATGGCTGATGCAATGCGGCGGCTGCATACGCTTGATCCGGC
TACCTGCCCATTCGACCACCAAGCGAAACATCGCATCGAGCGAGCACGTACTCGGATGGAAGCCGGTCTT
GTCGATCAGGATGATCTGGACGAAGAGCATCAGGGGCTCGCGCCAGCCGAACTGTTCGCCAGGCTCAAGG
CGAGCATGCCCGACGGCGAGGATCTCGTCGTGACCCATGGCGATGCCTGCTTGCCGAATATCATGGTGGA
AAATGGCCGCTTTTCTGGATTCATCGACTGTGGCCGGCTGGGTGTGGCGGACCGCTATCAGGACATAGCG
TTGGCTACCCGTGATATTGCTGAAGAGCTTGGCGGCGAATGGGCTGACCGCTTCCTCGTGCTTTACGGTA
TCGCCGCTCCCGATTCGCAGCGCATCGCCTTCTATCGCCTTCTTGACGAGTTCTTCTGAGCGGGACTCTG
GGGTTCGAAATGACCGACCAAGCGACGCCCAACCTGCCATCACGAGATTTCGATTCCACCGCCGCCTTCT
ATGAAAGGTTGGGCTTCGGAATCGTTTTCCGGGACGCCGGCTGGATGATCCTCCAGCGCGGGGATCTCAT
GCTGGAGTTCTTCGCCCACCCTAGGGGGAGGCTAACTGAAACACGGAAGGAGACAATACCGGAAGGAACC
CGCGCTATGACGGCAATAAAAAGACAGAATAAAACGCACGGTGTTGGGTCGTTTGTTCATAAACGCGGGG
TTCGGTCCCAGGGCTGGCACTCTGTCGATACCCCACCGAGACCCCATTGGGGCCAATACGCCCGCGTTTC
TTCCTTTTCCCCACCCCACCCCCCAAGTTCGGGTGAAGGCCCAGGGCTCGCAGCCAACGTCGGGGCGGCA
GGCCCTGCCATAGCCTCAGGTTACTCATATATACTTTAGATTGATTTAAAACTTCATTTTTAATTTAAAA
GGATCTAGGTGAAGATCCTTTTTGATAATCTCATGACCAAAATCCCTTAACGTGAGTTTTCGTTCCACTG
AGCGTCAGACCCCGTAGAAAAGATCAAAGGATCTTCTTGAGATCCTTTTTTTCTGCGCGTAATCTGCTGC
TTGCAAACAAAAAAACCACCGCTACCAGCGGTGGTTTGTTTGCCGGATCAAGAGCTACCAACTCTTTTTC
CGAAGGTAACTGGCTTCAGCAGAGCGCAGATACCAAATACTGTTCTTCTAGTGTAGCCGTAGTTAGGCCA
CCACTTCAAGAACTCTGTAGCACCGCCTACATACCTCGCTCTGCTAATCCTGTTACCAGTGGCTGCTGCC
AGTGGCGATAAGTCGTGTCTTACCGGGTTGGACTCAAGACGATAGTTACCGGATAAGGCGCAGCGGTCGG
GCTGAACGGGGGGTTCGTGCACACAGCCCAGCTTGGAGCGAACGACCTACACCGAACTGAGATACCTACA
GCGTGAGCTATGAGAAAGCGCCACGCTTCCCGAAGGGAGAAAGGCGGACAGGTATCCGGTAAGCGGCAGG
GTCGGAACAGGAGAGCGCACGAGGGAGCTTCCAGGGGGAAACGCCTGGTATCTTTATAGTCCTGTCGGGT
TTCGCCACCTCTGACTTGAGCGTCGATTTTTGTGATGCTCGTCAGGGGGGCGGAGCCTATGGAAAAACGC
CAGCAACGCGGCCTTTTTACGGTTCCTGGCCTTTTGCTGGCCTTTTGCTCACATGTTCTTTCCT
