>Addgene plasmid #87859 | pEGFPN1-N-gamma-tubulin (334-449) | depositor partial sequence | sequence record 171543 | gamma-tubulin fragment (NheI- HindIII) from aa 334 to aa 449, shgamma-tubulin resistant
GCTAGCGATGAGCTTGCAGAGGATCCGGGAACGCAAGTTGGCCAACTTCATCCCGTGGGGCCCCGCCAGC
ATCCAGGTGGCCCTGTCGAGGAAGTCTCCCTACCTGCCCTCGGCCCACCGGGTCAGCGGGCTCATGATGG
CCAACCACACCAGCATCTCCTCGCTCTTCGAGAGAACCTGTCGCCAGTATGACAAGCTGCGTAAGCGGGA
GGCCTTCCTGGAGCAGTTCCGCAAGGAGGATATGTTTAAGGACAACTTTGATGAGATGGACACATCCAGG
GAGATTGTGCAGCAGCTCATCGATGAGTACCATGCGGCCACACGGCCAGACTACATCTCCTGGGGCACCC
AGAAGCTT
